Addgene plasmid #175344: pH6HTC_DNAJA1-Halo
Purpose: Production of HaloTag fusion protein
Depositing lab: Claudia Kutter. Depositing organization: Karolinska Institutet. Publication: Large-scale identification of RBP-RNA interactions by RAPseq refines essentials of post-transcriptional gene regulation. Atanasoai I, Papavasileiou S, Preiß N, Kutter C. bioRxiv 2021.11.08.467743 10.1101/2021.11.08.467743.
Backbone
  Vector backbone: pH6HTC_minus_cer-region
  Vector type: Bacterial Expression ; Cell Free Expression
Growth in bacteria
  Bacterial resistance: Ampicillin, 100 μg/mL
  Growth temperature: 37°C
  Growth strain: DH5alpha
  Copy number: High Copy
Gene/Insert
  Gene/Insert name: DNAJA1
  Species: H. sapiens (human)
  Entrez Gene: DNAJA1 (a.k.a. DJ-2, DjA1, HDJ2, HSDJ, HSJ-2, HSJ2, HSPF4, NEDD7, hDJ-2)
  Tag / fusion protein: HaloTag-6xHis (C terminal on backbone)
  Cloning method: Gibson Cloning
Terms and licenses: Academic/Nonprofit Terms; Industry Terms: Not Available to Industry
Depositor comments: Please visit https://doi.org/10.1101/2021.11.08.467743 for bioRxiv preprint.
How to cite: pH6HTC_DNAJA1-Halo was a gift from Claudia Kutter (Addgene plasmid # 175344 ; http://n2t.net/addgene:175344 ; RRID:Addgene_175344)
