[The description below was written by a language model from this plasmid's Addgene catalogue record and pLannotate feature annotations shown in this document.]
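Description:
pH6HTC_DNAJA1-Halo is a 4.6 kb bacterial and cell-free expression plasmid for producing human DNAJA1 as a HaloTag fusion protein. It is built on a version of the pH6HTC backbone from which the cer region has been removed, and the insert was introduced by Gibson cloning. The plasmid replicates at high copy number in E. coli from a ColE1/pUC-type origin and is selected with ampicillin through a β-lactamase gene driven by its own bla promoter. rrnB T1 and T2 terminators lie upstream of the expression cassette, where they would limit read-through transcription from the backbone. A short fragment annotated as Tn5 transposase, and a partial bla promoter near the T7 promoter, appear to be backbone remnants rather than functional elements.

The expression cassette is driven by a bacteriophage T7 promoter and closed by a T7 terminator, so transcription depends on T7 RNA polymerase, supplied either by a suitable bacterial expression strain or by a coupled in vitro transcription/translation system. The DNAJA1 open reading frame, encoding an Hsp40-family co-chaperone of Hsc70/Hsp70, is followed in frame by a TEV protease recognition site and then HaloTag, a modified bacterial dehalogenase that bonds covalently to chloroalkane ligands. The catalogue entry lists the C-terminal tag as HaloTag-6xHis; the His tag itself is not separately annotated in the feature table. This arrangement permits covalent capture of the fusion on chloroalkane-bearing resins or surfaces, with the TEV site allowing release of DNAJA1 from the tag. The associated publication concerns large-scale identification of RNA-binding protein–RNA interactions, which suggests the fusion is used as immobilised bait in such assays.
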