Features (pLannotate 1.2.2; 12 found; start..end, strand, type, name):
     31..58      +  terminator     rrnB T2 terminator: transcription terminator T2 from the E. coli rrnB gene
     77..120     +  promoter       AmpR promoter (fragment): bla
    140..158     +  promoter       T7 promoter: promoter for bacteriophage T7 RNA polymerase
    211..1401    +  CDS            DNAJA1: DNJA1_HUMAN - Also known as DNAJ2, HDJ2, HSJ2, HSPF4. Experimental evidence at protein level: Swiss-Prot protein existence level 1. Co-chaperone for HSPA8/Hsc70 (PubMed:10816573). Stimulates ATP hydrolysis, but not the folding of unfolded proteins mediated by HSPA1A (in vitro) (PubMed:24318877). Plays a role in protein transport into mitochondria via its role as co-chaperone. Functions as co- chaperone for HSPA1B and negatively regulates the translocation of BAX from the cytosol to mitochondria in response to cellular stress, thereby protecting cells against apoptosis (PubMed:14752510). Promot
   1414..1434    +  CDS            TEV site: tobacco etch virus (TEV) protease recognition and cleavage site
   1450..2333    +  CDS            HaloTag® (fragment): modified bacterial dehalogenase that forms covalent bonds with chloroalkane derivatives
   2377..2424    +  terminator     T7 terminator: transcription terminator for bacteriophage T7 RNA polymerase
   2434..2610    -  CDS            tnpA (fragment): TN5P_ECOLX - Also known as tnp. Experimental evidence at protein level: Swiss-Prot protein existence level 1. Mediates transposition of transposon Tn5 by a 'cut and paste' mechanism. First, the monomeric transposase binds the 19 bp inverted DNA repeats flanking the transposon. Then, dimerization of the DNA- bound transposase creates a synaptic DNA complex. After nicking of the first DNA strand, excision of the transposon proceeds through a series of intermediates. The transposase then mediates the insertion of the transposon at a new site by strand transfer. The activity of the wild- type tran
   2653..2757    +  promoter       AmpR promoter: bla
   2758..3618    +  CDS            AmpR: β-lactamase; bla; confers resistance to ampicillin, carbenicillin, and related antibiotics
   3776..4364    -  rep_origin     ori: high-copy-number ColE1/pMB1/pBR322/pUC origin of replication
   4482..4568    +  terminator     rrnB T1 terminator: Escherichia coli rrnB; transcription terminator T1 from the E. coli rrnB gene
>Addgene plasmid #175344 | pH6HTC_DNAJA1-Halo | addgene full sequence | sequence record 345610 | Addgene NGS Result
CGCCATAAACTGCCAGGCATCAAATTAAGCAGAAGGCCATCCTGACGGATGGCCTTTTTGCGTTTCTACA
AACTCTTTTGTTTATTTTTCTAAATACATTCAAATATGTATCCGCTCATGGATCTCGATCCCGCGAAATT
AATACGACTCACTATAGGGTATTTTAACTTTACTAAGGAGCGATCGCTTCCGAATTCCTACCGCGGATAT
ATGGTGAAAGAAACAACTTACTACGATGTTTTGGGGGTCAAACCCAATGCTACTCAGGAAGAATTGAAAA
AGGCTTATAGGAAACTGGCTTTGAAGTACCATCCTGATAAGAACCCAAATGAAGGAGAGAAGTTTAAACA
GATTTCTCAAGCTTACGAAGTTCTCTCTGATGCAAAGAAAAGGGAATTATATGACAAAGGAGGAGAACAG
GCAATTAAAGAGGGTGGAGCAGGTGGCGGTTTTGGCTCCCCCATGGACATCTTTGATATGTTTTTTGGAG
GAGGAGGAAGGATGCAGAGAGAAAGGAGAGGTAAAAATGTTGTACATCAGCTCTCAGTAACCCTAGAAGA
CTTATATAATGGTGCAACAAGAAAACTGGCTCTGCAAAAGAATGTGATTTGTGACAAATGTGAAGGTAGA
GGAGGTAAGAAAGGAGCAGTAGAGTGCTGTCCCAATTGCCGAGGTACTGGAATGCAAATAAGAATTCATC
AGATAGGACCTGGAATGGTTCAGCAAATTCAGTCTGTGTGCATGGAGTGCCAGGGCCATGGGGAGCGGAT
CAGTCCTAAAGATAGATGTAAAAGCTGCAACGGAAGGAAGATAGTTCGAGAGAAGAAAATTTTAGAAGTT
CATATTGACAAAGGCATGAAAGATGGCCAGAAGATAACATTCCATGGTGAAGGAGACCAAGAACCAGGAC
TGGAGCCAGGCGATATTATCATTGTGTTAGATCAGAAGGACCATGCTGTTTTTACTCGACGAGGAGAAGA
CCTTTTCATGTGTATGGACATACAGCTCGTTGAAGCACTGTGTGGCTTCCAGAAGCCAATATCTACTCTT
GACAACCGAACCATCGTCATCACCTCTCATCCAGGTCAGATTGTCAAGCATGGAGATATCAAGTGTGTAC
TAAATGAAGGCATGCCAATTTATCGTAGACCATATGAAAAGGGTCGCCTAATCATCGAATTTAAGGTAAA
CTTTCCTGAGAATGGCTTTCTCTCTCCTGATAAACTGTCTTTGCTGGAAAAACTCCTACCCGAGAGGAAG
GAAGTGGAAGAGACTGATGAGATGGACCAAGTAGAACTGGTGGACTTTGATCCAAATCAGGAAAGACGGC
GCCACTACAATGGAGAAGCATATGAGGATGATGAACATCATCCCAGAGGTGGTGTTCAGTGTCAGACCTC
TGGGCCAACCACTGAGGATCTGTACTTTCAGAGCGATAACGATGGATCCGAAATCGGTACTGGCTTTCCA
TTCGACCCCCATTATGTGGAAGTCCTGGGCGAGCGCATGCACTACGTCGATGTTGGTCCGCGCGATGGCA
CCCCTGTGCTGTTCCTGCACGGTAACCCGACCTCCTCCTACGTGTGGCGCAACATCATCCCGCATGTTGC
ACCGACCCATCGCTGCATTGCTCCAGACCTGATCGGTATGGGCAAATCCGACAAACCAGACCTGGGTTAT
TTCTTCGACGACCACGTCCGCTTCATGGATGCCTTCATCGAAGCCCTGGGTCTGGAAGAGGTCGTCCTGG
TCATTCACGACTGGGGCTCCGCTCTGGGTTTCCACTGGGCCAAGCGCAATCCAGAGCGCGTCAAAGGTAT
TGCATTTATGGAGTTCATCCGCCCTATCCCGACCTGGGACGAATGGCCAGAATTTGCCCGCGAGACCTTC
CAGGCCTTCCGCACCACCGACGTCGGCCGCAAGCTGATCATCGATCAGAACGTTTTTATCGAGGGTACGC
TGCCGATGGGTGTCGTCCGCCCGCTGACTGAAGTCGAGATGGACCATTACCGCGAGCCGTTCCTGAATCC
TGTTGACCGCGAGCCACTGTGGCGCTTCCCAAACGAGCTGCCAATCGCCGGTGAGCCAGCGAACATCGTC
GCGCTGGTCGAAGAATACATGGACTGGCTGCACCAGTCCCCTGTCCCGAAGCTGCTGTTCTGGGGCACCC
CAGGCGTTCTGATCCCACCGGCCGAAGCCGCTCGCCTGGCCAAAAGCCTGCCTAACTGCAAGGCTGTGGA
CATCGGCCCGGGTCTGAATCTGCTGCAAGAAGACAACCCGGACCTGATCGGCAGCGAGATCGCGCGCTGG
CTGTCTACTCTGGAGATTTCCGGTCATCATCACCATCACCACTAATAGTCAACCGCTGAGCAATAACTAG
CATAACCCCTTGGGGCCTCTAAACGGGTCTTGAGGGGTTTTTTGCTGAAAGGAGGAACTATATCCGGTTC
GCTTGCTGTCCATAAAACCGCCCAGTCTAGCTATCGCCATGTAAGCCCACTGCAAGCTACCTGCTTTCTC
TTTGCGCTTGCGTTTTCCCTTGTCCAGATAGCCCAGTAGCTGACATTCATCCGGGGTCAGCACCGTTTCT
GCGGACTGGCTTTCTACGTAATGGTTTCTTAGACGTCAGGTGGCACTTTTCGGGGAAATGTGCGCGGAAC
CCCTATTTGTTTATTTTTCTAAATACATTCAAATATGTATCCGCTCATGAGACAATAACCCTGATAAATG
CTTCAATAATATTGAAAAAGGAAGAGTATGAGTATTCAACATTTCCGTGTCGCCCTTATTCCCTTTTTTG
CGGCATTTTGCCTTCCTGTTTTTGCTCACCCAGAAACGCTGGTGAAAGTAAAAGATGCTGAAGATCAGTT
GGGTGCACGAGTGGGTTACATCGAACTGGATCTCAACAGCGGTAAGATCCTTGAGAGTTTTCGCCCCGAA
GAACGTTTTCCAATGATGAGCACTTTCAAAGTTCTGCTATGTGGCGCGGTATTATCCCGTATTGACGCCG
GGCAAGAGCAACTCGGTCGCCGCATACACTATTCTCAGAATGACTTGGTTGAGTACTCACCAGTCACAGA
AAAGCATCTTACGGATGGCATGACAGTAAGAGAATTATGCAGTGCTGCCATAACCATGAGTGATAACACT
GCGGCCAACTTACTTCTGACAACTATCGGAGGACCGAAGGAGCTAACCGCTTTTTTGCACAACATGGGGG
ATCATGTAACTCGCCTTGATCGTTGGGAACCGGAGCTGAATGAAGCCATACCAAACGACGAGCGTGACAC
CACGATGCCTGTAGCAATGGCAACAACGTTGCGCAAACTATTAACTGGCGAACTACTTACTCTAGCTTCC
CGGCAACAATTAATAGACTGGATGGAGGCGGATAAAGTTGCAGGACCACTTCTGCGCTCGGCCCTTCCGG
CTGGCTGGTTTATTGCTGATAAATCTGGAGCCGGTGAGCGTGGGTCTCGCGGTATCATTGCAGCACTGGG
GCCAGATGGTAAGCCCTCCCGTATCGTAGTTATCTACACGACGGGGAGTCAGGCAACTATGGATGAACGA
AATAGACAGATCGCTGAGATAGGTGCCTCACTGATTAAGCATTGGTAATTCGAAATGACCGACCAAGCGA
CGCCCAACCGGTATCAGCTCACTCAAAGGCGGTAATACGGTTATCCACAGAATCAGGGGATAACGCAGGA
AAGAACATGTGAGCAAAAGGCCAGCAAAAGGCCAGGAACCGTAAAAAGGCCGCGTTGCTGGCGTTTTTCC
ATAGGCTCCGCCCCCCTGACGAGCATCACAAAAATCGACGCTCAAGTCAGAGGTGGCGAAACCCGACAGG
ACTATAAAGATACCAGGCGTTTCCCCCTGGAAGCTCCCTCGTGCGCTCTCCTGTTCCGACCCTGCCGCTT
ACCGGATACCTGTCCGCCTTTCTCCCTTCGGGAAGCGTGGCGCTTTCTCATAGCTCACGCTGTAGGTATC
TCAGTTCGGTGTAGGTCGTTCGCTCCAAGCTGGGCTGTGTGCACGAACCCCCCGTTCAGCCCGACCGCTG
CGCCTTATCCGGTAACTATCGTCTTGAGTCCAACCCGGTAAGACACGACTTATCGCCACTGGCAGCAGCC
ACTGGTAACAGGATTAGCAGAGCGAGGTATGTAGGCGGTGCTACAGAGTTCTTGAAGTGGTGGCCTAACT
ACGGCTACACTAGAAGGACAGTATTTGGTATCTGCGCTCTGCTGAAGCCAGTTACCTTCGGAAAAAGAGT
TGGTAGCTCTTGATCCGGCAAACAAACCACCGCTGGTAGCGGTGGTTTTTTTGTTTGCAAGCAGCAGATT
ACGCGCAGAAAAAAAGGATTTCAAGAAGATCCTTTGATCTTTTCTACGGGGTCTGACGCTCAGTGGAACG
AAAACTCACGTTAAGGGCATATGATGGTAGTGTGGGGTCTCCCCATGCGAGAGTAGGGAACTGCCAGGCA
TCAAATAAAACGAAAGGCTCAGTCGAAAGACTGGGCCTTTCGTTTTATCTGTTGTTTGTCGGTGAACGCT
CTCCTGAGTAGGACAAATCCGCCGGGAGCGGATTTGAACGTTGCGAAGCAACGGCCCGGAGGGTGGCGGG
CAGGACGCC
